Addgene plasmid #176014: EGFP-Bin1b
Purpose: Mammalian expression of zebrafish EGFP-Bin1b. Parton lab clone HYG
Depositing lab: Rob Parton. Publication: Cavin4 interacts with Bin1 to promote T-tubule formation and stability in developing skeletal muscle. Lo HP, Lim YW, Xiong Z, Martel N, Ferguson C, Ariotti N, Giacomotto J, Rae J, Floetenmeyer M, Moradi SV, Gao Y, Tillu VA, Xia D, Wang H, Rahnama S, Nixon SJ, Bastiani M, Day RD, Smith KA, Palpant NJ, Johnston WA, Alexandrov K, Collins BM, Hall TE, Parton RG. J Cell Biol. 2021 Dec 6;220(12). pii: 212693. doi: 10.1083/jcb.201905065. Epub 2021 Oct 11. PubMed 34633413.
Backbone
  Vector backbone: pCSDEST2 (Addgene 22424)
  Vector type: Mammalian Expression
Growth in bacteria
  Bacterial resistance: Ampicillin, 100 μg/mL
  Growth temperature: 37°C
  Growth strain: DH5alpha
  Copy number: High Copy
Gene/Insert
  Gene/Insert name: Bin1b
  Species: D. rerio (zebrafish)
  Entrez Gene: bin1b (a.k.a. bi, bin1, cb57, zgc:86701)
  Tag / fusion protein: EGFP (N terminal on insert)
Terms and licenses: Academic/Nonprofit Terms; Industry Terms: Not Available to Industry
How to cite: EGFP-Bin1b was a gift from Rob Parton (Addgene plasmid # 176014 ; http://n2t.net/addgene:176014 ; RRID:Addgene_176014)
