[The description below was written by a language model from this plasmid's Addgene catalogue record and pLannotate feature annotations shown in this document.]
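Description:
EGFP-Bin1b is a mammalian expression plasmid built on the pCSDEST2 Gateway destination backbone, a pCS2-type vector. It carries zebrafish (Danio rerio) bin1b fused at its N terminus to EGFP. The sequenced record is 5,983 nt long. Propagation in E. coli relies on a high-copy ColE1/pUC-type origin, with selection through the β-lactamase (AmpR) gene and its own promoter. An f1 phage origin is also present, along with leftover lac promoter/operator, lacI and lacZα fragments from the cloning backbone.

The expression cassette is driven by the simian cytomegalovirus IE94 enhancer/promoter, which reads across the plasmid's numbering origin into the insert, and it ends at an SV40 polyadenylation signal. An SP6 promoter lies just upstream of the coding region, so sense RNA could in principle be transcribed in vitro, while T7 (partial) and T3 promoters sit downstream in the opposite orientation. The attB1, attB2 and attB3 sites show that the insert was assembled by multisite Gateway recombination: EGFP lies between attB1 and attB2, and the Bin1b coding sequence lies between attB2 and attB3. The attB2 site is therefore presumably translated as a short linker between the two parts.

The automated annotation labels the Bin1b region as fragments of mouse Bin2 and rat amphiphysin. These labels most likely reflect homology within the BAR-domain amphiphysin/BIN family rather than separate inserts. The catalogue gives the purpose as mammalian expression of fluorescently tagged zebrafish Bin1b. The associated study concerns the interaction of Cavin4 with Bin1 in T-tubule formation and stability in developing skeletal muscle.
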