Features (pLannotate 1.2.2; 20 found; start..end, strand, type, name):
     35..53      +  promoter       SP6 promoter: promoter for bacteriophage SP6 RNA polymerase
    108..132     +  protein_bind   attB1: mutant version of attB; recombination site for the Gateway® BP reaction BP Clonase™
    139..855     +  CDS            EGFP: EGFP is a basic (constitutively fluorescent) green fluorescent protein published in 1996, derived from Aequorea victoria. It is reported to be a rapidly-maturing weak dimer with moderate acid sensitivity.
    857..881     -  protein_bind   attB2: mutant version of attB; recombination site for the Gateway® BP reaction BP Clonase™
    883..1635    +  CDS            Bin2 (fragment): BIN2_MOUSE - Experimental evidence at protein level: Swiss-Prot protein existence level 1. Promotes cell motility and migration, probably via its interaction with the cell membrane and with podosome proteins that mediate interaction with the cytoskeleton. Modulates membrane curvature and mediates membrane tubulation. Inhibits phagocytosis (By similarity). Plays a role in podosome formation. From Mus musculus (Mouse).
   1657..1971    +  CDS            Amph (fragment): AMPH_RAT - Also known as Amph1. Experimental evidence at protein level: Swiss-Prot protein existence level 1. May participate in mechanisms of regulated exocytosis in synapses and certain endocrine cell types. May control the properties of the membrane associated cytoskeleton (By similarity). From Rattus norvegicus (Rat).
   1975..1995    -  protein_bind   attB3: mutant version of attB; core recombination site for the Gateway® BP reaction BP Clonase™
   2013..2030    -  promoter       T7 promoter (fragment): promoter for bacteriophage T7 RNA polymerase
   2035..2169    -  polyA_signal   SV40 poly(A) signal: SV40 polyadenylation signal
   2282..2300    -  promoter       T3 promoter: promoter for bacteriophage T3 RNA polymerase
   2345..2361    -  protein_bind   lac operator: The lac repressor binds to the lac operator to inhibit transcription in E. coli. This inhibition can be relieved by adding lactose or isopropyl-β-D-thiogalactopyranoside (IPTG). lac repressor encoded by lacI
   2369..2399    -  promoter       lac promoter: promoter for the E. coli lac operon
   2414..2435    -  protein_bind   CAP binding site: CAP binding activates transcription in the presence of cAMP. E. coli catabolite activator protein
   2448..2540    -  CDS            lacI (fragment): lac repressor; lacI; The lac repressor binds to the lac operator to inhibit transcription in E. coli. This inhibition can be relieved by adding lactose or isopropyl-β-D-thiogalactopyranoside (IPTG).
   2723..3311    -  rep_origin     ori: high-copy-number ColE1/pMB1/pBR322/pUC origin of replication
   3482..4342    -  CDS            AmpR: β-lactamase; bla; confers resistance to ampicillin, carbenicillin, and related antibiotics
   4343..4447    -  promoter       AmpR promoter: bla
   4500..4928    -  rep_origin     f1 ori (sequence partly withheld): f1 bacteriophage origin of replication; arrow indicates direction of (+) strand synthesis
   4933..4999    -  CDS            lacZα (fragment): LacZα fragment of β-galactosidase; lacZ fragment
   5006..5983    +  promoter       CMV IE94 promoter: enhancer/promoter region of simian cytomegalovirus major immediate early transcription unit IE94
>Addgene plasmid #176014 | EGFP-Bin1b | addgene full sequence | sequence record 346597 | Addgene NGS Result
CGCCATTCTGCCTGGGGACGTCGGAGCAAGCTTGATTTAGGTGACACTATAGAATACAAGCTACTTGTTC
TTTTTGCAGGATCCCATCGATTCGAATTCAAGGATCAACAAGTTTGTACAAAAAAGCAGGCTGCCACCAT
GGTGAGCAAGGGCGAGGAGCTGTTCACCGGGGTGGTGCCCATCCTGGTCGAGCTGGACGGCGACGTAAAC
GGCCACAAGTTCAGCGTGTCCGGCGAGGGCGAGGGCGATGCCACCTACGGCAAGCTGACCCTGAAGTTCA
TCTGCACCACCGGCAAGCTGCCCGTGCCCTGGCCCACCCTCGTGACCACCCTGACCTACGGCGTGCAGTG
CTTCAGCCGCTACCCCGACCACATGAAGCAGCACGACTTCTTCAAGTCCGCCATGCCCGAAGGCTACGTC
CAGGAGCGCACCATCTTCTTCAAGGACGACGGCAACTACAAGACCCGCGCCGAGGTGAAGTTCGAGGGCG
ACACCCTGGTGAACCGCATCGAGCTGAAGGGCATCGACTTCAAGGAGGACGGCAACATCCTGGGGCACAA
GCTGGAGTACAACTACAACAGCCACAACGTCTATATCATGGCCGACAAGCAGAAGAACGGCATCAAGGTG
AACTTCAAGATCCGCCACAACATCGAGGACGGCAGCGTGCAGCTCGCCGACCACTACCAGCAGAACACCC
CCATCGGCGACGGCCCCGTGCTGCTGCCCGACAACCACTACCTGAGCACCCAGTCCGCCCTGAGCAAAGA
CCCCAACGAGAAGCGCGATCACATGGTCCTGCTGGAGTTCGTGACCGCCGCCGGGATCACTCTCGGCATG
GACGAGCTGTACAAGCACCCAGCTTTCTTGTACAAAGTGGTGGCAGAGGTTGGGAAAGGAGTCAACGCCG
GGAAACTGGCCAGTAATGTACAGAAGAGGTTAACCCGAGCACAAGAGAAGGTGATGCAGAAACTGGGAAA
GGCGGATGAAACCAAAGACACAGCCTTTGAGGAGCAAGTAGCCAACTTTAACAAACAGATGAATGAGGGC
ACCAAACTGCAGAAAGACTTGAAAGCGTATTTGCTGGCAGTCAAAACAATGCACGAGTGTTCCAAGCGTC
TGCACGACTGTCTGGCAGAAATGTATGACCCTGAGTGGTTTGGCAAAGAGGAGGTGGACTCCATCGCAGA
GGACACTGACCTCCTGTGGCAAGATTTCCACGAGAAGCTTTTGGACAATGCTGTAATTTCCATGGACGCA
TACTTGGCTCAGTTTCCAGATATAAAGGCTCGCATTGCAAAGCGTGAAAGGAAGCTGGTGGACTTTGACA
GTGCCAGACATCATTTTGCCTCTGTACAAAAAGGCAAGAAAAAGGACGAGGCCAAAATTGCCAAGGCTGA
GGAACACTTGGGCAGAGCTCAGAAAGTGTTTGAGGAGATCAATTATGATCTCCAGGAGGAACTTCCCACC
CTGTGGAACAGTCGTATTGGCCTCTATGTTAACACATTCCGGAGTGTGTCTGGCCTGGAGGAAACATTTC
ACAGGGACATGGGCAAACTGAACCAGAATCTGAGTGATATTATGACCAAACTGGAAGAGCAGCGTGTTGC
CAAAAAAGGTGTCACGACAGCAAGCACTGGGAAGAGTGACGATGCAGCAAACCACAATCAGGAGACGTCA
GATGCACCTAAATCTCCATCAAAGAATGAAGCCCCAACGGTGACAAATGGCTCCTCAGATACAGAGCTTC
CTCCATCTGTTCTCTTTAAGGTGAAAACAATGCACGACTACAGTGCAACAGACAGTGATGAACTTGACCT
GAAGGCTGGTGACATTGTGCTTGTGCTTCCCTTTGCCAACCCAGATGAAGCGGATGATGGCTGGTTAATG
GGTGTAAAAGAGTCCCACTGGCTTCAGAACAAAAACCTCCTAGCAAAAGGAGTCTTCCCTGAAAACTTCA
CCCAGAAACTGTGACAACTTTATTATACATAGTTGCACTCGAGCCTCTAGAACTATAGTGAGTCGTATTA
CGTAGATCCAGACATGATAAGATACATTGATGAGTTTGGACAAACCACAACTAGAATGCAGTGAAAAAAA
TGCTTTATTTGTGAAATTTGTGATGCTATTGCTTTATTTGTAACCATTATAAGCTGCAATAAACAAGTTA
ACAACAACAATTGCATTCATTTTATGTTTCAGGTTCAGGGGGAGGTGTGGGAGGTTTTTTAATTCGCGGC
CGCGGCGCCAATGCATTGGGCCCGGTACCCAGCTTTTGTTCCCTTTAGTGAGGGTTAATTGCGCGCTTGG
CGTAATCATGGTCATAGCTGTTTCCTGTGTGAAATTGTTATCCGCTCACAATTCCACACAACATACGAGC
CGGGAGCATAAAGTGTAAAGCCTGGGGTGCCTAATGAGTGAGCTAACTCACATTAATTGCGTTGCGCTCA
CTGCCCGCTTTCCAGTCGGGAAACCTGTCGTGCCAGCTGCATTAATGAATCGGCCAACGCGCGGGGAGAG
GCGGTTTGCGTATTGGGCGCTCTTCCGCTTCCTCGCTCACTGACTCGCTGCGCTCGGTCGTTCGGCTGCG
GCGAGCGGTATCAGCTCACTCAAAGGCGGTAATACGGTTATCCACAGAATCAGGGGATAACGCAGGAAAG
AACATGTGAGCAAAAGGCCAGCAAAAGGCCAGGAACCGTAAAAAGGCCGCGTTGCTGGCGTTTTTCCATA
GGCTCCGCCCCCCTGACGAGCATCACAAAAATCGACGCTCAAGTCAGAGGTGGCGAAACCCGACAGGACT
ATAAAGATACCAGGCGTTTCCCCCTGGAAGCTCCCTCGTGCGCTCTCCTGTTCCGACCCTGCCGCTTACC
GGATACCTGTCCGCCTTTCTCCCTTCGGGAAGCGTGGCGCTTTCTCATAGCTCACGCTGTAGGTATCTCA
GTTCGGTGTAGGTCGTTCGCTCCAAGCTGGGCTGTGTGCACGAACCCCCCGTTCAGCCCGACCGCTGCGC
CTTATCCGGTAACTATCGTCTTGAGTCCAACCCGGTAAGACACGACTTATCGCCACTGGCAGCAGCCACT
GGTAACAGGATTAGCAGAGCGAGGTATGTAGGCGGTGCTACAGAGTTCTTGAAGTGGTGGCCTAACTACG
GCTACACTAGAAGAACAGTATTTGGTATCTGCGCTCTGCTGAAGCCAGTTACCTTCGGAAAAAGAGTTGG
TAGCTCTTGATCCGGCAAACAAACCACCGCTGGTAGCGGTGGTTTTTTTGTTTGCAAGCAGCAGATTACG
CGCAGAAAAAAAGGATCTCAAGAAGATCCTTTGATCTTTTCTACGGGGTCTGACGCTCAGTGGAACGAAA
ACTCACGTTAAGGGATTTTGGTCATGAGATTATCAAAAAGGATCTTCACCTAGATCCTTTTAAATTAAAA
ATGAAGTTTTAAATCAATCTAAAGTATATATGAGTAAACTTGGTCTGACAGTTACCAATGCTTAATCAGT
GAGGCACCTATCTCAGCGATCTGTCTATTTCGTTCATCCATAGTTGCCTGACTCCCCGTCGTGTAGATAA
CTACGATACGGGAGGGCTTACCATCTGGCCCCAGTGCTGCAATGATACCGCGAGACCCACGCTCACCGGC
TCCAGATTTATCAGCAATAAACCAGCCAGCCGGAAGGGCCGAGCGCAGAAGTGGTCCTGCAACTTTATCC
GCCTCCATCCAGTCTATTAATTGTTGCCGGGAAGCTAGAGTAAGTAGTTCGCCAGTTAATAGTTTGCGCA
ACGTTGTTGCCATTGCTACAGGCATCGTGGTGTCACGCTCGTCGTTTGGTATGGCTTCATTCAGCTCCGG
TTCCCAACGATCAAGGCGAGTTACATGATCCCCCATGTTGTGCAAAAAAGCGGTTAGCTCCTTCGGTCCT
CCGATCGTTGTCAGAAGTAAGTTGGCCGCAGTGTTATCACTCATGGTTATGGCAGCACTGCATAATTCTC
TTACTGTCATGCCATCCGTAAGATGCTTTTCTGTGACTGGTGAGTACTCAACCAAGTCATTCTGAGAATA
GTGTATGCGGCGACCGAGTTGCTCTTGCCCGGCGTCAATACGGGATAATACCGCGCCACATAGCAGAACT
TTAAAAGTGCTCATCATTGGAAAACGTTCTTCGGGGCGAAAACTCTCAAGGATCTTACCGCTGTTGAGAT
CCAGTTCGATGTAACCCACTCGTGCACCCAACTGATCTTCAGCATCTTTTACTTTCACCAGCGTTTCTGG
GTGAGCAAAAACAGGAAGGCAAAATGCCGCAAAAAAGGGAATAAGGGCGACACGGAAATGTTGAATACTC
ATACTCTTCCTTTTTCAATATTATTGAAGCATTTATCAGGGTTATTGTCTCATGAGCGGATACATATTTG
AATGTATTTAGAAAAATAAACAAATAGGGGTTCCGCGCACATTTCCCCGAAAAGTGCCACCTAAATTGTA
AGCGTTAATATTTTGTTAAAATTCGCGTTAAATTTTTGTTAAATCAGCTCATTTTTTAACCAATAGGCCG
AAATCGGCAAAATCCCTTATAAATCAAAAGAATAGACCGAGATAGGGT
[37 nt withheld, positions 4599-4635]
AAAGAACGTGGACTCCAACGTCAAAGG
[49 nt withheld, positions 4663-4711]
T
[91 nt withheld, positions 4713-4803]
G
[124 nt withheld, positions 4805-4928]
CCCATTCGCCATTCAGGCTGCGCAACTGTTGGGAAGGGCGATCGGTGCGGGCCTCTTCGCTATTACGCCA
GTCGACCGCCAATTCAATATGGCGTATATGGACTCATGCCAATTCAATATGGTGGATCTGGACCTGTGCC
AATTCAATATGGCGTATATGGACTCGTGCCAATTCAATATGGTGGATCTGGACCCCAGCCAATTCAATAT
GGCGGACTTGGCACCATGCCAATTCAATATGGCGGACCTGGCACTGTGCCAACTGGGGAGGGGTCTACTT
GGCACGGTGCCAAGTTTGAGGAGGGGTCTTGGCCCTGTGCCAAGTCCGCCATATTGAATTGGCATGGTGC
CAATAATGGCGGCCATATTGGCTATATGCCAGGATCAATATATAGGCAATATCCAATATGGCCCTATGCC
AATATGGCTATTGGCCAGGTTCAATACTATGTATTGGCCCTATGCCATATAGTATTCCATATATGGGTTT
TCCTATTGACGTAGATAGCCCCTCCCAATGGGCGGTCCCATATACCATATATGGGGCTTCCTAATACCGC
CCATAGCCACTCCCCCATTGACGTCAATGGTCTCTATATATGGTCTTTCCTATTGACGTCATATGGGCGG
TCCTATTGACGTATATGGCGCCTCCCCCATTGACGTCAATTACGGTAAATGGCCCGCCTGGCTCAATGCC
CATTGACGTCAATAGGACCACCCACCATTGACGTCAATGGGATGGCTCATTGCCCATTCATATCCGTTCT
CACGCCCCCTATTGACGTCAATGACGGTAAATGGCCCACTTGGCAGTACATCAATATCTATTAATAGTAA
CTTGGCAAGTACATTACTATTGGAAGTACGCCAGGGTACATTGGCAGTACTCCCATTGACGTCAATGGCG
GTAAATGGCCCGCGATGGCTGCCAAGTACATCCCCATTGACGTCAATGGGGAGGGGCAATGACGCAAATG
GGCGTTCCATTGACGTAAATGGGCGGTAGGCGTGCCTAATGGGAGGTCTATATAAGCAATGCTCGTTTAG
GGAAC
